Addgene plasmid #69990: pY018 (pcDNA3.1-hPdCpf1)
Purpose: Expresses humanized PdCpf1
Depositing lab: Feng Zhang. Depositing organization: Broad Institute. Publication: Cpf1 Is a Single RNA-Guided Endonuclease of a Class 2 CRISPR-Cas System. Zetsche B, Gootenberg JS, Abudayyeh OO, Slaymaker IM, Makarova KS, Essletzbichler P, Volz SE, Joung J, van der Oost J, Regev A, Koonin EV, Zhang F. Cell. 2015 Sep 23. pii: S0092-8674(15)01200-3. doi: 10.1016/j.cell.2015.09.038. PubMed 26422227.
Backbone
  Vector backbone: pcDNA3.1
  Backbone size w/o insert (bp): 5354
  Total vector size (bp): 9400
  Vector type: Mammalian Expression, CRISPR
  Selectable markers: Neomycin (select with G418)
Growth in bacteria
  Bacterial resistance: Ampicillin, 100 μg/mL
  Growth temperature: 37°C
  Growth strain: NEB Stable
  Copy number: Unknown
Gene/Insert
  Gene/Insert name: hPdCpf1 (alt name: Cpf1)
  Species: Prevotella_disiens
  Insert size (bp): 4107
  Promoter: CMV
  Tag / fusion protein: NLS & 3xHA (C terminal on insert)
  Cloning method: Unknown
  Sequencing primers: 5′ CMV-F; 3′ BGH-rev
Resource information
  A portion of this plasmid was derived from a plasmid made by: GenScript USA Inc.
Terms and licenses: Academic/Nonprofit Terms; Industry Terms: Not Available to Industry
How to cite: pY018 (pcDNA3.1-hPdCpf1) was a gift from Feng Zhang (Addgene plasmid # 69990 ; http://n2t.net/addgene:69990 ; RRID:Addgene_69990)
