[The description below was written by a language model from this plasmid's Addgene catalogue record, the feature table of its GenBank file and pLannotate feature annotations shown in this document.]
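Description:
pY018 (pcDNA3.1-hPdCpf1) is a mammalian expression plasmid built on the pcDNA3.1 backbone that produces a human codon-optimized ("humanized") Cpf1 nuclease from Prevotella disiens. It is propagated in E. coli through a high-copy ColE1/pUC-type origin and selected with ampicillin via the β-lactamase gene. An f1 origin is also present. For selection in mammalian cells, an SV40 enhancer/early promoter drives a neomycin phosphotransferase cassette ending in an SV40 polyadenylation signal, which allows G418 selection of stable transfectants. The catalogue gives a total size of about 9.4 kb, while the sequenced record is 9,515 nt.

The roughly 4.1 kb insert sits downstream of the CMV immediate-early enhancer and promoter and is terminated by the bovine growth hormone polyadenylation signal. A T7 promoter between CMV and the coding region could in principle support in vitro transcription. The automated annotation does not label the Cpf1 open reading frame itself, but the unannotated stretch between the T7 promoter and the C-terminal tags corresponds to it. At its C terminus the nuclease is fused to a bipartite nucleoplasmin nuclear localization signal, which directs the bacterial protein to the nucleus, followed by a 3xHA epitope tag for detection by immunoblotting or immunostaining. The separate GenBank record covers only the 4,107 bp insert and annotates just these two tags. Short fragment hits in the annotation (HIV-1 LTR, ble, lacI, bom) appear to be backbone remnants or spurious matches rather than functional elements.

No guide RNA (crRNA) expression cassette is annotated, so the guide would have to be supplied separately. The plasmid is suited to expressing PdCpf1 in mammalian cells to characterize this class 2 CRISPR-Cas single RNA-guided endonuclease.
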