Features (pLannotate 1.2.2; 21 found; start..end, strand, type, name):
     16..395     +  enhancer       CMV enhancer: human cytomegalovirus immediate early enhancer
    396..599     +  promoter       CMV promoter: human cytomegalovirus (CMV) immediate early promoter
    595..628     +  LTR            5' LTR (truncated) (fragment): truncated 5' long terminal repeat (LTR) from HIV-1
    644..662     +  promoter       T7 promoter: promoter for bacteriophage T7 RNA polymerase
   4679..4726    +  CDS            nucleoplasmin NLS: bipartite nuclear localization signal from nucleoplasmin
   4733..4813    +  CDS            3xHA: three tandem HA epitope tags
   4893..5117    +  polyA_signal   bGH poly(A) signal: bovine growth hormone polyadenylation signal
   5121..5142    +  promoter       SV40 promoter (fragment): SV40 enhancer and early promoter
   5163..5591    +  rep_origin     f1 ori (sequence partly withheld): f1 bacteriophage origin of replication; arrow indicates direction of (+) strand synthesis
   5605..5934    +  promoter       SV40 promoter: SV40 enhancer and early promoter
   6001..6792    +  CDS            neo: KKA2_KLEPN - Also known as kan, nptII. Experimental evidence at protein level: Swiss-Prot protein existence level 1. Resistance to kanamycin, neomycin, paromomycin, ribostamycin, butirosin and gentamicin B. From Klebsiella pneumoniae.
   6816..6974    +  CDS            ble (fragment): BLE_KLEPN - Experimental evidence at protein level: Swiss-Prot protein existence level 1. Binding protein with a strong affinity to the bleomycin family of antibiotics. Binds to CL990; an antimitotic-antibiotic compound. From Klebsiella pneumoniae.
   6969..7090    +  polyA_signal   SV40 poly(A) signal: SV40 polyadenylation signal
   7163..7179    -  protein_bind   lac operator: The lac repressor binds to the lac operator to inhibit transcription in E. coli. This inhibition can be relieved by adding lactose or isopropyl-β-D-thiogalactopyranoside (IPTG). lac repressor encoded by lacI
   7187..7217    -  promoter       lac promoter: promoter for the E. coli lac operon
   7232..7253    -  protein_bind   CAP binding site: CAP binding activates transcription in the presence of cAMP. E. coli catabolite activator protein
   7266..7358    -  CDS            lacI (fragment): lac repressor; lacI; The lac repressor binds to the lac operator to inhibit transcription in E. coli. This inhibition can be relieved by adding lactose or isopropyl-β-D-thiogalactopyranoside (IPTG).
   7541..8129    -  rep_origin     ori: high-copy-number ColE1/pMB1/pBR322/pUC origin of replication
   8300..9160    -  CDS            AmpR: β-lactamase; bla; confers resistance to ampicillin, carbenicillin, and related antibiotics
   9161..9265    -  promoter       AmpR promoter: bla
   9324..9376    -  misc_feature   bom (fragment): basis of mobility region from pBR322
>Addgene plasmid #69990 | pY018 (pcDNA3.1-hPdCpf1) | addgene full sequence | sequence record 137753 | Addgene NGS result
CCAGATATACGCGTTGACATTGATTATTGACTAGTTATTAATAGTAATCAATTACGGGGTCATTAGTTCA
TAGCCCATATATGGAGTTCCGCGTTACATAACTTACGGTAAATGGCCCGCCTGGCTGACCGCCCAACGAC
CCCCGCCCATTGACGTCAATAATGACGTATGTTCCCATAGTAACGCCAATAGGGACTTTCCATTGACGTC
AATGGGTGGAGTATTTACGGTAAACTGCCCACTTGGCAGTACATCAAGTGTATCATATGCCAAGTACGCC
CCCTATTGACGTCAATGACGGTAAATGGCCCGCCTGGCATTATGCCCAGTACATGACCTTATGGGACTTT
CCTACTTGGCAGTACATCTACGTATTAGTCATCGCTATTACCATGGTGATGCGGTTTTGGCAGTACATCA
ATGGGCGTGGATAGCGGTTTGACTCACGGGGATTTCCAAGTCTCCACCCCATTGACGTCAATGGGAGTTT
GTTTTGGCACCAAAATCAACGGGACTTTCCAAAATGTCGTAACAACTCCGCCCCATTGACGCAAATGGGC
GGTAGGCGTGTACGGTGGGAGGTCTATATAAGCAGAGCTCTCTGGCTAACTAGAGAACCCACTGCTTACT
GGCTTATCGAAATTAATACGACTCACTATAGGGAGACCCAAGCTGGCTAGCGTTTAAACTTAAGCTTGGT
ACCGCCACCATGGAGAACTATCAGGAGTTCACCAACCTGTTTCAGCTGAATAAGACACTGAGATTCGAGC
TGAAGCCCATCGGCAAGACCTGCGAGCTGCTGGAGGAGGGCAAGATCTTCGCCAGCGGCTCCTTTCTGGA
GAAGGACAAGGTGAGGGCCGATAACGTGAGCTACGTGAAGAAGGAGATCGACAAGAAGCACAAGATCTTT
ATCGAGGAGACACTGAGCTCCTTCTCTATCAGCAACGATCTGCTGAAGCAGTACTTTGACTGCTATAATG
AGCTGAAGGCCTTCAAGAAGGACTGTAAGAGCGATGAGGAGGAGGTGAAGAAAACCGCCCTGCGCAACAA
GTGTACCTCCATCCAGAGGGCCATGCGCGAGGCCATCTCTCAGGCCTTTCTGAAGAGCCCCCAGAAGAAG
CTGCTGGCCATCAAGAACCTGATCGAGAACGTGTTCAAGGCCGACGAGAATGTGCAGCACTTCTCCGAGT
TTACCAGCTATTTCTCCGGCTTTGAGACAAACAGAGAGAATTTCTACTCTGACGAGGAGAAGTCCACATC
TATCGCCTATAGGCTGGTGCACGATAACCTGCCTATCTTCATCAAGAACATCTACATCTTCGAGAAGCTG
AAGGAGCAGTTCGACGCCAAGACCCTGAGCGAGATCTTCGAGAACTACAAGCTGTATGTGGCCGGCTCTA
GCCTGGATGAGGTGTTCTCCCTGGAGTACTTTAACAATACCCTGACACAGAAGGGCATCGACAACTATAA
TGCCGTGATCGGCAAGATCGTGAAGGAGGATAAGCAGGAGATCCAGGGCCTGAACGAGCACATCAACCTG
TATAATCAGAAGCACAAGGACCGGAGACTGCCCTTCTTTATCTCCCTGAAGAAGCAGATCCTGTCCGATC
GGGAGGCCCTGTCTTGGCTGCCTGACATGTTCAAGAATGATTCTGAAGTGATCAAGGCCCTGAAGGGCTT
CTACATCGAGGACGGCTTTGAGAACAATGTGCTGACACCTCTGGCCACCCTGCTGTCCTCTCTGGATAAG
TACAACCTGAATGGCATCTTTATCCGCAACAATGAGGCCCTGAGCTCCCTGTCCCAGAACGTGTATCGGA
ATTTTTCTATCGACGAGGCCATCGATGCCAACGCCGAGCTGCAGACCTTCAACAATTACGAGCTGATCGC
CAATGCCCTGCGCGCCAAGATCAAGAAGGAGACAAAGCAGGGCCGGAAGTCTTTCGAGAAGTACGAGGAG
TATATCGATAAGAAGGTGAAGGCCATCGACAGCCTGTCCATCCAGGAGATCAACGAGCTGGTGGAGAATT
ACGTGAGCGAGTTTAACTCTAATAGCGGCAACATGCCAAGAAAGGTGGAGGACTACTTCAGCCTGATGAG
GAAGGGCGACTTCGGCTCCAACGATCTGATCGAAAATATCAAGACCAAGCTGAGCGCCGCAGAGAAGCTG
CTGGGCACAAAGTACCAGGAGACAGCCAAGGACATCTTCAAGAAGGATGAGAACTCCAAGCTGATCAAGG
AGCTGCTGGACGCCACCAAGCAGTTCCAGCACTTTATCAAGCCACTGCTGGGCACAGGCGAGGAGGCAGA
TCGGGACCTGGTGTTCTACGGCGATTTTCTGCCCCTGTATGAGAAGTTTGAGGAGCTGACCCTGCTGTAT
AACAAGGTGCGGAATAGACTGACACAGAAGCCCTATTCCAAGGACAAGATCCGCCTGTGCTTCAACAAGC
CTAAGCTGATGACAGGCTGGGTGGATTCCAAGACCGAGAAGTCTGACAACGGCACACAGTACGGCGGCTA
TCTGTTTCGGAAGAAGAATGAGATCGGCGAGTACGATTATTTTCTGGGCATCTCTAGCAAGGCCCAGCTG
TTCAGAAAGAACGAGGCCGTGATCGGCGACTACGAGAGGCTGGATTACTATCAGCCAAAGGCCAATACCA
TCTACGGCTCTGCCTATGAGGGCGAGAACAGCTACAAGGAGGACAAGAAGCGGCTGAACAAAGTGATCAT
CGCCTATATCGAGCAGATCAAGCAGACAAACATCAAGAAGTCTATCATCGAGTCCATCTCTAAGTATCCT
AATATCAGCGACGATGACAAGGTGACCCCATCCTCTCTGCTGGAGAAGATCAAGAAGGTGTCTATCGACA
GCTACAACGGCATCCTGTCCTTCAAGTCTTTTCAGAGCGTGAACAAGGAAGTGATCGATAACCTGCTGAA
AACCATCAGCCCCCTGAAGAACAAGGCCGAGTTTCTGGACCTGATCAATAAGGATTATCAGATCTTCACC
GAGGTGCAGGCCGTGATCGACGAGATCTGCAAGCAGAAAACCTTCATCTACTTTCCAATCTCCAACGTGG
AGCTGGAGAAGGAGATGGGCGATAAGGACAAGCCCCTGTGCCTGTTCCAGATCAGCAATAAGGATCTGTC
CTTCGCCAAGACCTTTAGCGCCAACCTGCGGAAGAAGAGAGGCGCCGAGAATCTGCACACAATGCTGTTT
AAGGCCCTGATGGAGGGCAACCAGGATAATCTGGACCTGGGCTCTGGCGCCATCTTCTACAGAGCCAAGA
GCCTGGACGGCAACAAGCCCACACACCCTGCCAATGAGGCCATCAAGTGTAGGAACGTGGCCAATAAGGA
TAAGGTGTCCCTGTTCACCTACGACATCTATAAGAACAGGCGCTACATGGAGAATAAGTTCCTGTTTCAC
CTGAGCATCGTGCAGAACTATAAGGCCGCCAATGACTCCGCCCAGCTGAACAGCTCCGCCACCGAGTATA
TCAGAAAGGCCGATGACCTGCACATCATCGGCATCGATAGGGGCGAGCGCAATCTGCTGTACTATTCCGT
GATCGATATGAAGGGCAACATCGTGGAGCAGGACTCTCTGAATATCATCAGGAACAATGACCTGGAGACA
GATTACCACGACCTGCTGGATAAGAGGGAGAAGGAGCGCAAGGCCAACCGGCAGAATTGGGAGGCCGTGG
AGGGCATCAAGGACCTGAAGAAGGGCTACCTGAGCCAGGCCGTGCACCAGATCGCCCAGCTGATGCTGAA
GTATAACGCCATCATCGCCCTGGAGGATCTGGGCCAGATGTTTGTGACCCGCGGCCAGAAGATCGAGAAG
GCCGTGTACCAGCAGTTCGAGAAGAGCCTGGTGGATAAGCTGTCCTACCTGGTGGACAAGAAGCGGCCTT
ATAATGAGCTGGGCGGCATCCTGAAGGCCTACCAGCTGGCCTCTAGCATCACCAAGAACAATTCTGACAA
GCAGAACGGCTTCCTGTTTTATGTGCCAGCCTGGAATACAAGCAAGATCGATCCCGTGACCGGCTTTACA
GACCTGCTGCGGCCCAAGGCCATGACCATCAAGGAGGCCCAGGACTTCTTTGGCGCCTTCGATAACATCT
CTTACAATGACAAGGGCTATTTCGAGTTTGAGACAAACTACGACAAGTTTAAGATCAGAATGAAGAGCGC
CCAGACCAGGTGGACAATCTGCACCTTCGGCAATCGGATCAAGAGAAAGAAGGATAAGAACTACTGGAAT
TATGAGGAGGTGGAGCTGACCGAGGAGTTCAAGAAGCTGTTTAAGGACAGCAACATCGATTACGAGAACT
GTAATCTGAAGGAGGAGATCCAGAACAAGGACAATCGCAAGTTCTTTGATGACCTGATCAAGCTGCTGCA
GCTGACACTGCAGATGCGGAACTCCGATGACAAGGGCAATGATTATATCATCTCTCCTGTGGCCAACGCC
GAGGGCCAGTTCTTTGACTCCCGCAATGGCGATAAGAAGCTGCCACTGGATGCAGACGCAAACGGAGCCT
ACAATATCGCCCGCAAGGGCCTGTGGAACATCCGGCAGATCAAGCAGACCAAGAACGACAAGAAGCTGAA
TCTGAGCATCTCCTCTACAGAGTGGCTGGATTTCGTGCGGGAGAAGCCTTACCTGAAGAAAAGGCCGGCG
GCCACGAAAAAGGCCGGCCAGGCAAAAAAGAAAAAGGGATCCTACCCATACGATGTTCCAGATTACGCTT
ATCCCTACGACGTGCCTGATTATGCATACCCATATGATGTCCCCGACTATGCCTAAGAATTCTGCAGATA
TCCAGCACAGTGGCGGCCGCTCGAGTCTAGAGGGCCCGTTTAAACCCGCTGATCAGCCTCGACTGTGCCT
TCTAGTTGCCAGCCATCTGTTGTTTGCCCCTCCCCCGTGCCTTCCTTGACCCTGGAAGGTGCCACTCCCA
CTGTCCTTTCCTAATAAAATGAGGAAATTGCATCGCATTGTCTGAGTAGGTGTCATTCTATTCTGGGGGG
TGGGGTGGGGCAGGACAGCAAGGGGGAGGATTGGGAAGACAATAGCAGGCATGCTGGGGATGCGGTGGGC
TCTATGGCTTCTGAGGCGGAAAGAACCAGCTGGGGCTCTAGGGGGTATCCCC
[124 nt withheld, positions 5163-5286]
C
[91 nt withheld, positions 5288-5378]
A
[49 nt withheld, positions 5380-5428]
CCTTTGACGTTGGAGTCCACGTTCTTT
[37 nt withheld, positions 5456-5492]
ACCCTATCTCGGTCTATTCTTTTGATTTATAAGGGATTTTGCCGATTTCGGCCTATTGGTTAAAAAATGA
GCTGATTTAACAAAAATTTAACGCGAATTAATTCTGTGGAATGTGTGTCAGTTAGGGTGTGGAAAGTCCC
CAGGCTCCCCAGCAGGCAGAAGTATGCAAAGCATGCATCTCAATTAGTCAGCAACCAGGTGTGGAAAGTC
CCCAGGCTCCCCAGCAGGCAGAAGTATGCAAAGCATGCATCTCAATTAGTCAGCAACCATAGTCCCGCCC
CTAACTCCGCCCATCCCGCCCCTAACTCCGCCCAGTTCCGCCCATTCTCCGCCCCATGGCTGACTAATTT
TTTTTATTTATGCAGAGGCCGAGGCCGCCTCTGCCTCTGAGCTATTCCAGAAGTAGTGAGGAGGCTTTTT
TGGAGGCCTAGGCTTTTGCAAAAAGCTCCCGGGAGCTTGTATATCCATTTTCGGATCTGATCAAGAGACA
GGATGAGGATCGTTTCGCATGATTGAACAAGATGGATTGCACGCAGGTTCTCCGGCCGCTTGGGTGGAGA
GGCTATTCGGCTATGACTGGGCACAACAGACAATCGGCTGCTCTGATGCCGCCGTGTTCCGGCTGTCAGC
GCAGGGGCGCCCGGTTCTTTTTGTCAAGACCGACCTGTCCGGTGCCCTGAATGAACTGCAGGACGAGGCA
GCGCGGCTATCGTGGCTGGCCACGACGGGCGTTCCTTGCGCAGCTGTGCTCGACGTTGTCACTGAAGCGG
GAAGGGACTGGCTGCTATTGGGCGAAGTGCCGGGGCAGGATCTCCTGTCATCTCACCTTGCTCCTGCCGA
GAAAGTATCCATCATGGCTGATGCAATGCGGCGGCTGCATACGCTTGATCCGGCTACCTGCCCATTCGAC
CACCAAGCGAAACATCGCATCGAGCGAGCACGTACTCGGATGGAAGCCGGTCTTGTCGATCAGGATGATC
TGGACGAAGAGCATCAGGGGCTCGCGCCAGCCGAACTGTTCGCCAGGCTCAAGGCGCGCATGCCCGACGG
CGAGGATCTCGTCGTGACCCATGGCGATGCCTGCTTGCCGAATATCATGGTGGAAAATGGCCGCTTTTCT
GGATTCATCGACTGTGGCCGGCTGGGTGTGGCGGACCGCTATCAGGACATAGCGTTGGCTACCCGTGATA
TTGCTGAAGAGCTTGGCGGCGAATGGGCTGACCGCTTCCTCGTGCTTTACGGTATCGCCGCTCCCGATTC
GCAGCGCATCGCCTTCTATCGCCTTCTTGACGAGTTCTTCTGAGCGGGACTCTGGGGTTCGAAATGACCG
ACCAAGCGACGCCCAACCTGCCATCACGAGATTTCGATTCCACCGCCGCCTTCTATGAAAGGTTGGGCTT
CGGAATCGTTTTCCGGGACGCCGGCTGGATGATCCTCCAGCGCGGGGATCTCATGCTGGAGTTCTTCGCC
CACCCCAACTTGTTTATTGCAGCTTATAATGGTTACAAATAAAGCAATAGCATCACAAATTTCACAAATA
AAGCATTTTTTTCACTGCATTCTAGTTGTGGTTTGTCCAAACTCATCAATGTATCTTATCATGTCTGTAT
ACCGTCGACCTCTAGCTAGAGCTTGGCGTAATCATGGTCATAGCTGTTTCCTGTGTGAAATTGTTATCCG
CTCACAATTCCACACAACATACGAGCCGGAAGCATAAAGTGTAAAGCCTGGGGTGCCTAATGAGTGAGCT
AACTCACATTAATTGCGTTGCGCTCACTGCCCGCTTTCCAGTCGGGAAACCTGTCGTGCCAGCTGCATTA
ATGAATCGGCCAACGCGCGGGGAGAGGCGGTTTGCGTATTGGGCGCTCTTCCGCTTCCTCGCTCACTGAC
TCGCTGCGCTCGGTCGTTCGGCTGCGGCGAGCGGTATCAGCTCACTCAAAGGCGGTAATACGGTTATCCA
CAGAATCAGGGGATAACGCAGGAAAGAACATGTGAGCAAAAGGCCAGCAAAAGGCCAGGAACCGTAAAAA
GGCCGCGTTGCTGGCGTTTTTCCATAGGCTCCGCCCCCCTGACGAGCATCACAAAAATCGACGCTCAAGT
CAGAGGTGGCGAAACCCGACAGGACTATAAAGATACCAGGCGTTTCCCCCTGGAAGCTCCCTCGTGCGCT
CTCCTGTTCCGACCCTGCCGCTTACCGGATACCTGTCCGCCTTTCTCCCTTCGGGAAGCGTGGCGCTTTC
TCATAGCTCACGCTGTAGGTATCTCAGTTCGGTGTAGGTCGTTCGCTCCAAGCTGGGCTGTGTGCACGAA
CCCCCCGTTCAGCCCGACCGCTGCGCCTTATCCGGTAACTATCGTCTTGAGTCCAACCCGGTAAGACACG
ACTTATCGCCACTGGCAGCAGCCACTGGTAACAGGATTAGCAGAGCGAGGTATGTAGGCGGTGCTACAGA
GTTCTTGAAGTGGTGGCCTAACTACGGCTACACTAGAAGAACAGTATTTGGTATCTGCGCTCTGCTGAAG
CCAGTTACCTTCGGAAAAAGAGTTGGTAGCTCTTGATCCGGCAAACAAACCACCGCTGGTAGCGGTGGTT
TTTTTGTTTGCAAGCAGCAGATTACGCGCAGAAAAAAAGGATCTCAAGAAGATCCTTTGATCTTTTCTAC
GGGGTCTGACGCTCAGTGGAACGAAAACTCACGTTAAGGGATTTTGGTCATGAGATTATCAAAAAGGATC
TTCACCTAGATCCTTTTAAATTAAAAATGAAGTTTTAAATCAATCTAAAGTATATATGAGTAAACTTGGT
CTGACAGTTACCAATGCTTAATCAGTGAGGCACCTATCTCAGCGATCTGTCTATTTCGTTCATCCATAGT
TGCCTGACTCCCCGTCGTGTAGATAACTACGATACGGGAGGGCTTACCATCTGGCCCCAGTGCTGCAATG
ATACCGCGAGACCCACGCTCACCGGCTCCAGATTTATCAGCAATAAACCAGCCAGCCGGAAGGGCCGAGC
GCAGAAGTGGTCCTGCAACTTTATCCGCCTCCATCCAGTCTATTAATTGTTGCCGGGAAGCTAGAGTAAG
TAGTTCGCCAGTTAATAGTTTGCGCAACGTTGTTGCCATTGCTACAGGCATCGTGGTGTCACGCTCGTCG
TTTGGTATGGCTTCATTCAGCTCCGGTTCCCAACGATCAAGGCGAGTTACATGATCCCCCATGTTGTGCA
AAAAAGCGGTTAGCTCCTTCGGTCCTCCGATCGTTGTCAGAAGTAAGTTGGCCGCAGTGTTATCACTCAT
GGTTATGGCAGCACTGCATAATTCTCTTACTGTCATGCCATCCGTAAGATGCTTTTCTGTGACTGGTGAG
TACTCAACCAAGTCATTCTGAGAATAGTGTATGCGGCGACCGAGTTGCTCTTGCCCGGCGTCAATACGGG
ATAATACCGCGCCACATAGCAGAACTTTAAAAGTGCTCATCATTGGAAAACGTTCTTCGGGGCGAAAACT
CTCAAGGATCTTACCGCTGTTGAGATCCAGTTCGATGTAACCCACTCGTGCACCCAACTGATCTTCAGCA
TCTTTTACTTTCACCAGCGTTTCTGGGTGAGCAAAAACAGGAAGGCAAAATGCCGCAAAAAAGGGAATAA
GGGCGACACGGAAATGTTGAATACTCATACTCTTCCTTTTTCAATATTATTGAAGCATTTATCAGGGTTA
TTGTCTCATGAGCGGATACATATTTGAATGTATTTAGAAAAATAAACAAATAGGGGTTCCGCGCACATTT
CCCCGAAAAGTGCCACCTGACGTCGACGGATCGGGAGATCTCCCGATCCCCTATGGTGCACTCTCAGTAC
AATCTGCTCTGATGCCGCATAGTTAAGCCAGTATCTGCTCCCTGCTTGTGTGTTGGAGGTCGCTGAGTAG
TGCGCGAGCAAAATTTAAGCTACAACAAGGCAAGGCTTGACCGACAATTGCATGAAGAATCTGCTTAGGG
TTAGGCGTTTTGCGCTGCTTCGCGATGTACGGG
