LOCUS       Exported 4107 bp ds-DNA linear SYN 25-MAY-2021
DEFINITION  Expresses humanized PdCpf1.
ACCESSION   .
VERSION     .
KEYWORDS    pY018 (pcDNA3.1-hPdCpf1)
SOURCE      synthetic DNA construct
  ORGANISM  synthetic DNA construct
REFERENCE   1 (bases 1 to 4107)
  AUTHORS   Zetsche B, Gootenberg JS, Abudayyeh OO, Slaymaker IM, Makarova KS,
            Essletzbichler P, Volz SE, Joung J, van der Oost J, Regev A, Koonin
            EV, Zhang F
  TITLE     Cpf1 Is a Single RNA-Guided Endonuclease of a Class 2 CRISPR-Cas
            System.
  JOURNAL   Cell. 2015 Sep 23. pii: S0092-8674(15)01200-3. doi:
            10.1016/j.cell.2015.09.038.
  PUBMED    26422227
REFERENCE   2 (bases 1 to 4107)
  AUTHORS   .
  TITLE     Direct Submission
  JOURNAL   Exported May 25, 2021 from SnapGene Server 1.1.58
            http://www.snapgene.com
FEATURES             Location/Qualifiers
     source          1..4107
                     /organism="synthetic DNA construct"
                     /mol_type="other DNA"
     CDS             3970..4017
                     /codon_start=1
                     /product="bipartite nuclear localization signal from
                     nucleoplasmin"
                     /label=nucleoplasmin NLS
                     /translation="KRPAATKKAGQAKKKK"
     CDS             4024..4104
                     /codon_start=1
                     /product="three tandem HA epitope tags"
                     /label=3xHA
                     /translation="YPYDVPDYAYPYDVPDYAYPYDVPDYA"
ORIGIN
        1 atggagaact atcaggagtt caccaacctg tttcagctga ataagacact gagattcgag
       61 ctgaagccca tcggcaagac ctgcgagctg ctggaggagg gcaagatctt cgccagcggc
      121 tcctttctgg agaaggacaa ggtgagggcc gataacgtga gctacgtgaa gaaggagatc
      181 gacaagaagc acaagatctt tatcgaggag acactgagct ccttctctat cagcaacgat
      241 ctgctgaagc agtactttga ctgctataat gagctgaagg ccttcaagaa ggactgtaag
      301 agcgatgagg aggaggtgaa gaaaaccgcc ctgcgcaaca agtgtacctc catccagagg
      361 gccatgcgcg aggccatctc tcaggccttt ctgaagagcc cccagaagaa gctgctggcc
      421 atcaagaacc tgatcgagaa cgtgttcaag gccgacgaga atgtgcagca cttctccgag
      481 tttaccagct atttctccgg ctttgagaca aacagagaga atttctactc tgacgaggag
      541 aagtccacat ctatcgccta taggctggtg cacgataacc tgcctatctt catcaagaac
      601 atctacatct tcgagaagct gaaggagcag ttcgacgcca agaccctgag cgagatcttc
      661 gagaactaca agctgtatgt ggccggctct agcctggatg aggtgttctc cctggagtac
      721 tttaacaata ccctgacaca gaagggcatc gacaactata atgccgtgat cggcaagatc
      781 gtgaaggagg ataagcagga gatccagggc ctgaacgagc acatcaacct gtataatcag
      841 aagcacaagg accggagact gcccttcttt atctccctga agaagcagat cctgtccgat
      901 cgggaggccc tgtcttggct gcctgacatg ttcaagaatg attctgaagt gatcaaggcc
      961 ctgaagggct tctacatcga ggacggcttt gagaacaatg tgctgacacc tctggccacc
     1021 ctgctgtcct ctctggataa gtacaacctg aatggcatct ttatccgcaa caatgaggcc
     1081 ctgagctccc tgtcccagaa cgtgtatcgg aatttttcta tcgacgaggc catcgatgcc
     1141 aacgccgagc tgcagacctt caacaattac gagctgatcg ccaatgccct gcgcgccaag
     1201 atcaagaagg agacaaagca gggccggaag tctttcgaga agtacgagga gtatatcgat
     1261 aagaaggtga aggccatcga cagcctgtcc atccaggaga tcaacgagct ggtggagaat
     1321 tacgtgagcg agtttaactc taatagcggc aacatgccaa gaaaggtgga ggactacttc
     1381 agcctgatga ggaagggcga cttcggctcc aacgatctga tcgaaaatat caagaccaag
     1441 ctgagcgccg cagagaagct gctgggcaca aagtaccagg agacagccaa ggacatcttc
     1501 aagaaggatg agaactccaa gctgatcaag gagctgctgg acgccaccaa gcagttccag
     1561 cactttatca agccactgct gggcacaggc gaggaggcag atcgggacct ggtgttctac
     1621 ggcgattttc tgcccctgta tgagaagttt gaggagctga ccctgctgta taacaaggtg
     1681 cggaatagac tgacacagaa gccctattcc aaggacaaga tccgcctgtg cttcaacaag
     1741 cctaagctga tgacaggctg ggtggattcc aagaccgaga agtctgacaa cggcacacag
     1801 tacggcggct atctgtttcg gaagaagaat gagatcggcg agtacgatta ttttctgggc
     1861 atctctagca aggcccagct gttcagaaag aacgaggccg tgatcggcga ctacgagagg
     1921 ctggattact atcagccaaa ggccaatacc atctacggct ctgcctatga gggcgagaac
     1981 agctacaagg aggacaagaa gcggctgaac aaagtgatca tcgcctatat cgagcagatc
     2041 aagcagacaa acatcaagaa gtctatcatc gagtccatct ctaagtatcc taatatcagc
     2101 gacgatgaca aggtgacccc atcctctctg ctggagaaga tcaagaaggt gtctatcgac
     2161 agctacaacg gcatcctgtc cttcaagtct tttcagagcg tgaacaagga agtgatcgat
     2221 aacctgctga aaaccatcag ccccctgaag aacaaggccg agtttctgga cctgatcaat
     2281 aaggattatc agatcttcac cgaggtgcag gccgtgatcg acgagatctg caagcagaaa
     2341 accttcatct actttccaat ctccaacgtg gagctggaga aggagatggg cgataaggac
     2401 aagcccctgt gcctgttcca gatcagcaat aaggatctgt ccttcgccaa gacctttagc
     2461 gccaacctgc ggaagaagag aggcgccgag aatctgcaca caatgctgtt taaggccctg
     2521 atggagggca accaggataa tctggacctg ggctctggcg ccatcttcta cagagccaag
     2581 agcctggacg gcaacaagcc cacacaccct gccaatgagg ccatcaagtg taggaacgtg
     2641 gccaataagg ataaggtgtc cctgttcacc tacgacatct ataagaacag gcgctacatg
     2701 gagaataagt tcctgtttca cctgagcatc gtgcagaact ataaggccgc caatgactcc
     2761 gcccagctga acagctccgc caccgagtat atcagaaagg ccgatgacct gcacatcatc
     2821 ggcatcgata ggggcgagcg caatctgctg tactattccg tgatcgatat gaagggcaac
     2881 atcgtggagc aggactctct gaatatcatc aggaacaatg acctggagac agattaccac
     2941 gacctgctgg ataagaggga gaaggagcgc aaggccaacc ggcagaattg ggaggccgtg
     3001 gagggcatca aggacctgaa gaagggctac ctgagccagg ccgtgcacca gatcgcccag
     3061 ctgatgctga agtataacgc catcatcgcc ctggaggatc tgggccagat gtttgtgacc
     3121 cgcggccaga agatcgagaa ggccgtgtac cagcagttcg agaagagcct ggtggataag
     3181 ctgtcctacc tggtggacaa gaagcggcct tataatgagc tgggcggcat cctgaaggcc
     3241 taccagctgg cctctagcat caccaagaac aattctgaca agcagaacgg cttcctgttt
     3301 tatgtgccag cctggaatac aagcaagatc gatcccgtga ccggctttac agacctgctg
     3361 cggcccaagg ccatgaccat caaggaggcc caggacttct ttggcgcctt cgataacatc
     3421 tcttacaatg acaagggcta tttcgagttt gagacaaact acgacaagtt taagatcaga
     3481 atgaagagcg cccagaccag gtggacaatc tgcaccttcg gcaatcggat caagagaaag
     3541 aaggataaga actactggaa ttatgaggag gtggagctga ccgaggagtt caagaagctg
     3601 tttaaggaca gcaacatcga ttacgagaac tgtaatctga aggaggagat ccagaacaag
     3661 gacaatcgca agttctttga tgacctgatc aagctgctgc agctgacact gcagatgcgg
     3721 aactccgatg acaagggcaa tgattatatc atctctcctg tggccaacgc cgagggccag
     3781 ttctttgact cccgcaatgg cgataagaag ctgccactgg atgcagacgc aaacggagcc
     3841 tacaatatcg cccgcaaggg cctgtggaac atccggcaga tcaagcagac caagaacgac
     3901 aagaagctga atctgagcat ctcctctaca gagtggctgg atttcgtgcg ggagaagcct
     3961 tacctgaaga aaaggccggc ggccacgaaa aaggccggcc aggcaaaaaa gaaaaaggga
     4021 tcctacccat acgatgttcc agattacgct tatccctacg acgtgcctga ttatgcatac
     4081 ccatatgatg tccccgacta tgcctaa
//
