>Addgene plasmid #69990 | pY018 (pcDNA3.1-hPdCpf1) | addgene partial sequence | sequence record 125667 | CMV-F 5'-CGCAAATGGGCGGTAGGCGTG-3'
ACTGAGAACCCACTGCTTACTGGCTTATCGAAATTAATACGACTCACTATAGGGAGACCCAAGCTGGCTA
GCGTTTAAACTTAAGCTTGGTACCGCCACCATGGAGAACTATCAGGAGTTCACCAACCTGTTTCAGCTGA
ATAAGACACTGAGATTCGAGCTGAAGCCCATCGGCAAGACCTGCGAGCTGCTGGAGGAGGGCAAGATCTT
CGCCAGCGGCTCCTTTCTGGAGAAGGACAAGGTGAGGGCCGATAACGTGAGCTACGTGAAGAAGGAGATC
GACAAGAAGCACAAGATCTTTATCGAGGAGACACTGAGCTCCTTCTCTATCAGCAACGATCTGCTGAAGC
AGTACTTTGACTGCTATAATGAGCTGAAGGCCTTCAAGAAGGACTGTAAGAGCGATGAGGAGGAGGTGAA
GAAAACCGCCCTGCGCAACAAGTGTACCTCCATCCAGAGGGCCATGCGCGAGGCCATCTCTCAGGCCTTT
CTGAAGAGCCCCCAGAAGAAGCTGCTGGCCATCAAGAACCTGATCGAGAACGTGTTCAAGGCCGACGAGA
ATGTGCAGCACTTCTCCGAGTTTACCAGCTATTTCTCCGGCTTTGAGACAAACAGAGAGAATTTCTACTC
TGACGAGGAGAAGTCCACATCTATCGCCTATAGGCTGGTGCACGATAACCTGCCTATCTTCATCAAGAAC
ATCTACATCTTCGAGAAGCTGAAGGAGCAGTTCGACGCCAAGACCCTGAGCGAGATCTTCGAGAACTACA
AGCTGTATGTGGCCGGCTCTAGCCTGGATGA
